>Addgene plasmid #52265 | pSC-IntE2 | depositor full sequence | sequence record 80814 | pSC-IntE2 sequence 7671 bps
AGGGGTTTTTTGCTGAAAGGAGGAACTATATCCGGATAACTACGTCAGGTGGCACTTTTCGGGGAAATGT
GCGCGGAACCCCTATTTGTTTATTTTTCTAAATACATTCAAATATGTATCCGCTCATGAGACAATAACCC
TGATAAATGCTTCAATAATATTGAAAAAGGAAGAGTATGAGTATTCAACATTTCCGTGTCGCCCTTATTC
CCTTTTTTGCGGCATTTTGCCTTCCTGTTTTTGCTCACCCAGAAACGCTGGTGAAAGTAAAAGATGCTGA
AGATCAGTTGGGTGCACGAGTGGGTTACATCGAACTGGATCTCAACAGCGGTAAGATCCTTGAGAGTTTT
CGCCCCGAAGAACGTTCTCCAATGATGAGCACTTTTAAAGTTCTGCTATGTGGCGCGGTATTATCCCGTG
TTGACGCCGGGCAAGAGCAACTCGGTCGCCGCATACACTATTCTCAGAATGACTTGGTTGAGTACTCACC
AGTCACAGAAAAGCATCTTACGGATGGCATGACAGTAAGAGAATTATGCAGTGCTGCCATAACCATGAGT
GATAACACTGCGGCCAACTTACTTCTGACAACGATCGGAGGACCGAAGGAGCTAACCGCTTTTTTGCACA
ACATGGGGGATCATGTAACTCGCCTTGATCGTTGGGAACCGGAGCTGAATGAAGCCATACCAAACGACGA
GCGTGACACCACGATGCCTGTAGCAATGGCAACAACGTTGCGCAAACTATTAACTGGCGAACTACTTACT
CTAGCTTCCCGGCAACAATTAATAGACTGGATGGAGGCGGATAAAGTTGCAGGACCACTTCTGCGCTCGG
CCCTTCCGGCTGGCTGGTTTATTGCTGATAAATCTGGAGCCGGTGAGCGTGGGTCTCGCGGTATCATTGC
AGCACTGGGGCCAGATGGTAAGCCCTCCCGTATCGTAGTTATCTACACGACGGGGAGTCAGGCAACTATG
GATGAACGAAATAGACAGATCGCTGAGATAGGTGCCTCACTGATTAAGCATTGGTAACTGTCAGACCAAG
TTTACTCATATATACTTTAGATTGATT
[38 nt withheld, positions 1078-1115]
A
[37 nt withheld, positions 1117-1153]
ATTTTGTTAAAATTCGCGTTAAATTTTTGTTAAATCAGCTCATTTTTTAACCAATAGGCCGAAATCGGCA
AAATCCCTTATAAATCAAAAGAATAGCCCGAGATAGGGT
[37 nt withheld, positions 1263-1299]
AAAGAACGTGGACTCCAACGTCAAAGG
[141 nt withheld, positions 1327-1467]
G
[125 nt withheld, positions 1469-1593]
AAAGGATCTAGGTGAAGATCCTTTTTGATAATCTCATGACCAAAATCCCTTAACGTGAGTTTTCGTTCCA
CTGAGCGTCAGACCCCGTAGAAAAGATCAAAGGATCTTCTTGAGATCCTTTTTTTCTGCGCGTAATCTGC
TGCTTGCAAACAAAAAAACCACCGCTACCAGCGGTGGTTTGTTTGCCGGATCAAGAGCTACCAACTCTTT
TTCCGAAGGTAACTGGCTTCAGCAGAGCGCAGATACCAAATACTGTCCTTCTAGTGTAGCCGTAGTTAGG
CCACCACTTCAAGAACTCTGTAGCACCGCCTACATACCTCGCTCTGCTAATCCTGTTACCAGTGGCTGCT
GCCAGTGGCGATAAGTCGTGTCTTACCGGGTTGGACTCAAGACGATAGTTACCGGATAAGGCGCAGCGGT
CGGGCTGAACGGGGGGTTCGTGCACACAGCCCAGCTTGGAGCGAACGACCTACACCGAACTGAGATACCT
ACAGCGTGAGCTATGAGAAAGCGCCACGCTTCCCGAAGGGAGAAAGGCGGACAGGTATCCGGTAAGCGGC
AGGGTCGGAACAGGAGAGCGCACGAGGGAGCTTCCAGGGGGAAACGCCTGGTATCTTTATAGTCCTGTCG
GGTTTCGCCACCTCTGACTTGAGCGTCGATTTTTGTGATGCTCGTCAGGGGGGCGGAGCCTATGGAAAAA
CGCCAGCAACGCGGCCTTTTTACGGTTCCTGGCCTTTTGCTGGCCTTTTGCTCACATGTTCTTTCCTGCG
TTATCCCCTGATTCTGTGGATAACCGTATTACCGCCTTTGAGTGAGCTGATACCGCTCGCCGCAGCCGAA
CGACCGAGCGCAGCGAGTCAGTGAGCGAGGAAGCTATGGTGCACTCTCAGTACAATCTGCTCTGATGCCG
CATAGTTAAGCCAGTATACACTCCGCTATCGCTACGTGACTGGGTCATGGCTGCGCCCCGACACCCGCCA
ACACCCGCTGACGCGCCCTGACGGGCTTGTCTGCTCCCGGCATCCGCTTACAGACAAGCTGTGACCGTCT
CCGGGAGCTGCATGTGTCAGAGGTTTTCACCGTCATCACCGAAACGCGCGAGGCAGCTGCGGTAAAGCTC
ATCAGCGTGGTCGTGCAGCGATTCACAGATGTCTGCCTGTTCATCCGCGTCCAGCTCGTTGAGTTTCTCC
AGAAGCGTTAATGTCTGGCTTCTGATAAAGCGGGCCATGTTAAGGGCGGTTTTTTCCTGTTTGGTCACTG
ATGCCTCCGTGTAAGGGGGATTTCTGTTCATGGGGGTAATGATACCGATGAAACGAGAGAGGATGCTCAC
GATACGGGTTACTGATGATGAACATGCCCGGTTACTGGAACGTTGTGAGGGTAAACAACTGGCGGTATGG
ATGCGGCGGGACCAGAGAAAAATCACTCAGGGTCAATGCCAGCCGAACGCCAGCAAGACGTAGCCCAGCG
CGTCGGCCGCCATGCCGGCGATAATGGCCTGCTTCTCGCCGAAACGTTTGGTGGCGGGACCAGTGACGAA
GGCTTGAGCGAGGGCGTGCAAGATTCCGAATACCGCAAGCGACAGGCCGATCATCGTCGCGCTCCAGCGA
AAGCGGTCCTCGCCGAAAATGACCCAGAGCGCTGCCGGCACCTGTCCTACGAGTTGCATGATAAAGAAGA
CAGTCATAAGTGCGGCGACGATAGTCATGCCCCGCGCCCACCGGAAGGAGCTGACTGGGTTGAAGGCTCT
CAAGGGCATCGGTCGAGATCCCGGTGCCTAATGAGTGAGCTAACTTACATTAATTGCGTTGCGCTCACTG
CCCGCTTTCCAGTCGGGAAACCTGTCGTGCCAGCTGCATTAATGAATCGGCCAACGCGCGGGGAGAGGCG
GTTTGCGTATTGGGCGCCAGGGTGGTTTTTCTTTTCACCAGTGAGACGGGCAACAGCTGATTGCCCTTCA
CCGCCTGGCCCTGAGAGAGTTGCAGCAAGCGGTCCACGCTGGTTTGCCCCAGCAGGCGAAAATCCTGTTT
GATGGTGGTTAACGGCGGGATATAACATGAGCTGTCTTCGGTATCGTCGTATCCCACTACCGAGATATCC
GCACCAACGCGCAGCCCGGACTCGGTAATGGCGCGCATTGCGCCCAGCGCCATCTGATCGTTGGCAACCA
GCATCGCAGTGGGAACGATGCCCTCATTCAGCATTTGCATGGTTTGTTGAAAACCGGACATGGCACTCCA
GTCGCCTTCCCGTTCCGCTATCGGCTGAATTTGATTGCGAGTGAGATATTTATGCCAGCCAGCCAGACGC
AGACGCGCCGAGACAGAACTTAATGGGCCCGCTAACAGCGCGATTTGCTGGTGACCCAATGCGACCAGAT
GCTCCACGCCCAGTCGCGTACCGTCTTCATGGGAGAAAATAATACTGTTGATGGGTGTCTGGTCAGAGAC
ATCAAGAAATAACGCCGGAACATTAGTGCAGGCAGCTTCCACAGCAATGGCATCCTGGTCATCCAGCGGA
TAGTTAATGATCAGCCCACTGACGCGTTGCGCGAGAAGATTGTGCACCGCCGCTTTACAGGCTTCGACGC
CGCTTCGTTCTACCATCGACACCACCACGCTGGCACCCAGTTGATCGGCGCGAGATTTAATCGCCGCGAC
AATTTGCGACGGCGCGTGCAGGGCCAGACTGGAGGTGGCAACGCCAATCAGCAACGACTGTTTGCCCGCC
AGTTGTTGTGCCACGCGGTTGGGAATGTAATTCAGCTCCGCCATCGCCGCTTCCACTTTTTCCCGCGTTT
TCGCAGAAACGTGGCTGGCCTGGTTCACCACGCGGGAAACGGTCTGATAAGAGACACCGGCATACTCTGC
GACATCGTATAACGTTACTGGTTTCACATTCACCACCCTGAATTGACTCTCTTCCGGGCGCTATCATGCC
ATACCGCGAAAGGTTTTGCGCCATTCGATGGTGTCCGGGATCTCGACGCTCTCCCTTATGCGACTCCTGC
ATTAGGAAGCAGCCCAGTAGTAGGTTGAGGCCGTTGAGCACCGCCGCCGCAAGGAATGGTGCATGCCGGC
ATGCCGCCCTTTCGTCTTCAAGAATTAATTCCCAATTCCCCAGGCATCAAATAAAACGAAAGGCTCAGTC
GAAAGACTGGGCCTTTCGTTTTATCTGTTGTTTGTCGGTGAACGCTCTCCTGAGTAGGACAAATCCGCCG
GGAGCGGATTTGAACGTTGCGAAGCAACGGCCCGGAGGGTGGCGGGCAGGACGCCCGCCATAAACTGCCA
GGAATTAATTCCCCAGGCATCAAATAAAACGAAAGGCTCAGTCGAAAGACTGGGCCTTTCGTTTTATCTG
TTGTTTGTCGGTGAACGCTCTCCTGAGTAGGACAAATCCGCCGGGAGCGGATTTGAACGTTGCGAAGCAA
CGGCCCGGAGGGTGGCGGGCAGGACGCCCGCCATAAACTGCCAGGAATTAATTCCCCAGGCATCAAATAA
AACGAAAGGCTCAGTCGAAAGACTGGGCCTTTCGTTTTATCTGTTGTTTGTCGGTGAACGCTCTCCTGAG
TAGGACAAATCCGCCGGGAGCGGATTTGAACGTTGCGAAGCAACGGCCCGGAGGGTGGCGGGCAGGACGC
CCGCCATAAACTGCCAGGAATTAATTCCCCAGGCATCAAATAAAACGAAAGGCTCAGTCGAAAGACTGGG
CCTTTCGTTTTATCTGTTGTTTGTCGGTGAACGCTCTCCTGAGTAGGACAAATCCGCCGGGAGCGGATTT
GAACGTTGCGAAGCAACGGCCCGGAGGGTGGCGGGCAGGACGCCCGCCATAAACTGCCAGGAATTAATTC
CCCAGGCATCAAATAAAACGAAAGGCTCAGTCGAAAGACTGGGCCTTTCGTTTTATCTGTTGTTTGTCGG
TGAACGCTCTCCTGAGTAGGACAAATCCGCCGGGAGCGGATTTGAACGTTGCGAAGCAACGGCCCGGAGG
GTGGCGGGCAGGACGCCCGCCATAAACTGCCAGGAATTGGGGATCGGAATTAATTCCCGGTTTAAACCGG
GGATCTCGATCCCGCGAAATTAATACGACTCACTATAGGGGAATTGTGAGCGGATAACAATTCCCCTCTA
GAAATAATTTTGTTTAACTTTAAGAAGGAGATATAACCATGGCTAGCTCGCGAGTCGACGGCGGCCGCGA
ATTCCTCGAGATGTGCATCTGCGGAGATGCACTAGTTGCCCTACCCGAGGGCGAGTCGGTACGCATCGCC
GACATCGTGCCGGGTGCGCGGCCCAACAGTGACAACGCCATCGACCTGAAAGTCCTTGACCGGCATGGCA
ATCCCGTGCTCGCCGACCGGCTGTTCCACTCCGGCGAGCATCCGGTGTACACGGTGCGTACGGTCGAAGG
TCTGCGTGTGACGGGCACCGCGAACCACCCGTTGTTGTGTTTGGTCGACGTCGCCGGGGTGCCGACCCTG
CTGTGGAAGCTGATCGACGAAATCAAGCCGGGCGATTACGCGGTGATTCAACGCAGCGCATTCAGCGTCG
ACTGTGCAGGTTTTGCCCGCGGGAAACCCGAATTTGCGCCCACAACCTACACAGTCGGCGTCCCTGGACT
GGTGCGTTTCTTGGAAGCACACCACCGAGACCCGGACGCCCAAGCTATCGCCGACGAGCTGACCGACGGG
CGGTTCTACTACGCGAAAGTCGCCAGTGTCACCGACGCCGGCGTGCAGCCGGTGTATAGCCTTCGTGTCG
ACACGGCAGACCACGCGTTTATCACGAACGGGTTCGTCAGCCACGCTACTGGCCTCACCGGTCTAAGCTT
AGCATCCATGTCGGGGATCGCCCTCAGCAGACTCGCCCAGGAGAGGAAAGCATGGAGGAAAGACCACCCA
TTTGGTTTCGTGGCTGTCCCAACAAAAAATCCCGATGGCACGATGAACCTCATGAACTGGGAGTGCGCCA
TTCCGGGAAAGAAAGGGACTCCGTGGGAAGGAGGCTTGTTTAAACTACGGATGCTTTTCAAAGATGATTA
TCCATCTTCGCCACCAAAATGTAAATTCGAACCACCATTATTTCACCCGAATGTGTACCCTTCGGGGACA
GTGTGCCTGTCCATCTTAGAGGAGGACAAGGACTGGAGGCCAGCCATCACAATCAAACAGATCCTATTAG
GAATACAGGAACTTCTAAATGAACCAAATATCCAAGACCCAGCTCAAGCAGAGGCCTACACGATTTACTG
CCAAAACAGAGTGGAGTACGAGAAAAGGGTCCGAGCACAAGCCAAGAAGTTTGCGCCCTCATCAGGATCC
GGAATGTCCCCTATACTAGGTTATTGGAAAATTAAGGGCCTTGTGCAACCCACTCGACTTCTTTTGGAAT
ATCTTGAAGAAAAATATGAAGAGCATTTGTATGAGCGCGATGAAGGTGATAAATGGCGAAACAAAAAGTT
TGAATTGGGTTTGGAGTTTCCCAATCTTCCTTATTATATTGATGGTGATGTTAAATTAACACAGTCTATG
GCCATCATACGTTATATAGCTGACAAGCACAACATGTTGGGTGGTTGTCCAAAAGAGCGTGCAGAGATTT
CAATGCTTGAAGGAGCGGTTTTGGATATTAGATACGGTGTTTCGAGAATTGCATATAGTAAAGACTTTGA
AACTCTCAAAGTTGATTTTCTTAGCAAGCTACCTGAAATGCTGAAAATGTTCGAAGATCGTTTATGTCAT
AAAACATATTTAAATGGTGATCATGTAACCCATCCTGACTTCATGTTGTATGACGCTCTTGATGTTGTTT
TATACATGGACCCAATGTGCCTGGATGCGTTCCCAAAATTAGTTTGTTTTAAAAAACGTATTGAAGCTAT
CCCACAAATTGATAAGTACTTGAAATCCAGCAAGTATATAGCATGGCCTTTGCAGGGCTGGCAAGCCACG
TTTGGTGGTGGCGACCATCCTCCAAAATAGATCCGGCTGCTAACAAAGCCCGAAAGGAAGCTGAGTTGGC
TGCTGCCACCGCTGAGCAATAACTAGCATAACCCCTTGGGGCCTCTAAACGGGTCTTG
Features (pLannotate 1.2.2; 25 found; start..end, strand, type, name):
     72..176     +  promoter       AmpR promoter: bla
    177..1037    +  CDS            AmpR: β-lactamase; bla; confers resistance to ampicillin, carbenicillin, and related antibiotics
   1079..1592    -  rep_origin     M13 ori (sequence partly withheld): M13 bacteriophage origin of replication; arrow indicates direction of (+) strand synthesis
   1703..2291    +  rep_origin     ori: high-copy-number ColE1/pMB1/pBR322/pUC origin of replication
   2468..2558    -  misc_feature   bom (fragment): basis of mobility region from pBR322
   2660..2851    -  CDS            rop: Rop protein, which maintains plasmids at low copy number; rop
   2892..3002    +  CDS            mbeC (fragment): MBEC_ECOLX - Experimental evidence at protein level: Swiss-Prot protein existence level 1. Required for efficient mobilization of ColE1 plasmid and is thus essential to promote the specific transfer of the plasmid during conjugation. Probably functions by inducing DNA bending, helping the MbeA relaxase to melt the DNA around the nic site and cleave the phosphodiester bond. Binds specifically double-stranded DNA (dsDNA) containing the ColE1 oriT but does not recognize the inverted repeat (IR). From Escherichia coli.
   3037..3359    -  CDS            TcR (fragment): tetracycline efflux protein; tet; confers resistance to tetracycline
   3374..3395    -  protein_bind   CAP binding site: CAP binding activates transcription in the presence of cAMP. E. coli catabolite activator protein
   3408..4490    -  CDS            lacI: lac repressor; lacI; The lac repressor binds to the lac operator to inhibit transcription in E. coli. This inhibition can be relieved by adding lactose or isopropyl-β-D-thiogalactopyranoside (IPTG).
   4491..4568    -  promoter       lacI promoter: lacI
   4576..4669    -  CDS            TcR (fragment): tetracycline efflux protein; tet; confers resistance to tetracycline
   4721..4807    +  terminator     rrnB T1 terminator: Escherichia coli rrnB; transcription terminator T1 from the E. coli rrnB gene
   4904..4990    +  terminator     rrnB T1 terminator: Escherichia coli rrnB; transcription terminator T1 from the E. coli rrnB gene
   5087..5173    +  terminator     rrnB T1 terminator: Escherichia coli rrnB; transcription terminator T1 from the E. coli rrnB gene
   5270..5356    +  terminator     rrnB T1 terminator: Escherichia coli rrnB; transcription terminator T1 from the E. coli rrnB gene
   5453..5539    +  terminator     rrnB T1 terminator: Escherichia coli rrnB; transcription terminator T1 from the E. coli rrnB gene
   5674..5692    +  promoter       T7 promoter: promoter for bacteriophage T7 RNA polymerase
   5693..5717    +  protein_bind   lac operator: The lac repressor binds to the lac operator to inhibit transcription in E. coli. This inhibition can be relieved by adding lactose or isopropyl-β-D-thiogalactopyranoside (IPTG). lac repressor encoded by lacI
   5732..5754    +  RBS            RBS: efficient ribosome binding site from bacteriophage T7 gene 10 (Olins and Rangwala, 1989)
   5816..6400    +  CDS            Mxe GyrA intein: modified GyrA intein (Southworth et al., 1999); Mycobacterium xenopi gyrA; N-terminal cleavage of this intein can be induced by thiols.
   6431..6904    +  CDS            UBE2I: UBC9_CHICK - Also known as UBC9, UBCE9. Experimental evidence at protein level: Swiss-Prot protein existence level 1. Accepts the ubiquitin-like proteins SUMO1, SUMO2 and SUMO3 from the UBLE1A-UBLE1B E1 complex and catalyzes their covalent attachment to other proteins with the help of an E3 ligase such as RANBP2 or CBX4. Essential for nuclear architecture and chromosome segregation. From Gallus gallus (Chicken).
   6917..7570    +  CDS            GST26_SCHJA: Experimental evidence at protein level: Swiss-Prot protein existence level 1. GST isoenzymes appear to play a central role in the parasite detoxification system. Other functions are also suspected including a role in increasing the solubility of haematin in the parasite gut. From Schistosoma japonicum (Blood fluke).
   7579..7628    +  CDS            SET1 (fragment): solubility-enhancement tag derived from T7 phage gene 10B
   7636..12      +  terminator     T7 terminator (across the origin): transcription terminator for bacteriophage T7 RNA polymerase
