[The description below was written by a language model from this plasmid's Addgene catalogue record and pLannotate feature annotations shown in this document.]
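Description:
pSC-IntE2 is a bacterial expression and cloning vector built on the pTXB3 intein-fusion backbone, in which the original chitin-binding domain has been replaced by a fusion of the human SUMO-conjugating enzyme Ubc9 (UBE2I) to glutathione S-transferase. It is propagated in E. coli under ampicillin selection (bla with its own promoter) from a ColE1/pMB1-type origin. The record lists it as high copy, although the feature table also shows a rop gene, along with a bom fragment, remnants of mbeC and the tetracycline resistance gene, and an M13 phage origin for single-stranded DNA production.

Expression is driven by a T7 promoter with an adjacent lac operator and the T7 gene 10 ribosome binding site, and a plasmid-borne lacI gene keeps transcription repressed until IPTG induction in a host supplying T7 RNA polymerase, such as BL21(DE3). Five tandem rrnB T1 terminators sit upstream of the promoter, presumably insulating the cassette from read-through, and a T7 terminator closes it. The open reading frame runs Mxe GyrA intein, Ubc9, then Schistosoma japonicum GST, followed by a short fragment annotated as a T7 gene 10B-derived tag. The annotation tool matched Ubc9 to the chicken orthologue, but the record gives the source as human.

A target protein is cloned upstream of the intein, giving a target–intein–Ubc9–GST fusion that tethers the SUMO E2 to its substrate and allows GST affinity purification. Because N-terminal cleavage of this intein can be induced by thiols, the target can in principle be released from the E2–GST portion. The vector is part of a recombinant SUMOylation system for producing SUMO-modified proteins in bacteria. The record mentions co-expression with a second vector, but does not describe that vector's contents.
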