Addgene plasmid #52265: pSC-IntE2
Purpose: Bacterial expression of GST-tagged TARGET proteins fused to SUMO-E2 with GyrA intein linker
Depositing lab: Primo Schaer. Depositing organization: University of Basel. Publication: Versatile Recombinant SUMOylation System for the Production of SUMO-Modified Protein. Weber AR, Schuermann D, Schar P. PLoS One. 2014 Jul 9;9(7):e102157. doi: 10.1371/journal.pone.0102157. eCollection 2014. PubMed 25007328.
Backbone
  Vector backbone: pTXB3
  Backbone manufacturer: New England Biolabs
  Backbone size w/o insert (bp): 6707
  Total vector size (bp): 7671
  Modifications to backbone: CBD domain replaced by Ubc9-GST fusion resulting in the cloning vector pSC-IntE2
  Vector type: Bacterial Expression
Growth in bacteria
  Bacterial resistance: Ampicillin, 100 μg/mL
  Growth temperature: 37°C
  Growth strain: DH5alpha
  Growth instructions: In combination with a second vector for protein expression in BL21(DE3) cells, the selection pressure was reduced by half to 50 mg/L Ampicillin
  Copy number: High Copy
Gene/Insert
  Gene/Insert name: Ubc9 GST fusion (alt names: Ube2l; Ubc9)
  Species: H. sapiens (human), Synthetic
  Insert size (bp): 1773
  GenBank ID: NM_003336.1
  Entrez Gene: UBE2I (a.k.a. C358B7.1, P18, UBC9)
  Tag / fusion protein: GST (C terminal on insert); GyrA-intein (N terminal on insert)
  Cloning method: Restriction Enzyme; 5′ cloning site XhoI (not destroyed); 3′ cloning site BglII (destroyed during cloning)
  Sequencing primers: 5′ TAATACGACTCACTATAGGG; 3′ TGCTAGTTATTGCTCAGCGG
Resource information
  A portion of this plasmid was derived from a plasmid made by: Ubc9 cDNAs was amplified from pGEX-based expression vector kindly gifted by Ronald Hay
Terms and licenses: Academic/Nonprofit Terms; Industry Terms: Not Available to Industry
How to cite: pSC-IntE2 was a gift from Primo Schaer (Addgene plasmid # 52265 ; http://n2t.net/addgene:52265 ; RRID:Addgene_52265)
