>Addgene plasmid #52265 | pSC-IntE2 | addgene partial sequence | sequence record 86020 | T7 5'-TAATACGACTCACTATAGGG-3'
AATAATTTTGTTTAACTTTAAGAAGGAGATATAACCATGGCTAGCTCGCGAGTCGACGGCGGCCGCGAAT
TCCTCGAGATGTGCATCTGCGGAGATGCACTAGTTGCCCTACCCGAGGGCGAGTCGGTACGCATCGCCGA
CATCGTGCCGGGTGCGCGGCCCAACAGTGACAACGCCATCGACCTGAAAGTCCTTGACCGGCATGGCAAT
CCCGTGCTCGCCGACCGGCTGTTCCACTCCGGCGAGCATCCGGTGTACACGGTGCGTACGGTCGAAGGTC
TGCGTGTGACGGGCACCGCGAACCACCCGTTGTTGTGTTTGGTCGACGTCGCCGGGGTGCCGACCCTGCT
GTGGAAGCTGATCGACGAAATCAAGCCGGGCGATTACGCGGTGATTCAACGCAGCGCATTCAGCGTCGAC
TGTGCAGGTTTTGCCCGCGGGAAACCCGAATTTGCGCCCACAACCTACACAGTCGGCGTCCCTGGACTGG
TGCGTTTCTTGGAAGCACACCACCGAGACCCGGACGCCCAAGCTATCGCCGACGAGCTGACCGACGGGCG
GTTCTACTACGCGAAAGTCGCCAGTGTCACCGACGCCGGCGTGCAGCCGGTGTATAGCCTTCGTGTCGAC
ACGGCAGACCACGCGTTTATCACGAACGGGTTCGTCAGCCACGCTACTGGCCTCACCGGTCTAAGCTTAG
CATCCATGTCGGGGATCGCCCTCAGCAGACTCGCCCAGGAGAGGAAAGCATGGAGGAAAGACCACCCATT
TGGTTTCGTGGCTGTCCCAACAAAAAATCCCGATGGCACGATGAACCTCATGAACTGGGAGTGCGCCATT
CCGGGAAAGAAAGGGACTCCGTGGGAAGGAGGCTTGTTTAA
