>Addgene plasmid #52265 | pSC-IntE2 | addgene partial sequence | sequence record 86329 | GST-R 5'-AAAGAAGTCGAGTGGGTTGC-3'
AGGGGACATTCCGGATCCTGATGAGGGCGCAAACTTCTTGGCTTGTGCTCGGACCCTTTTCTCGTACTCC
ACTCTGTTTTGGCAGTAAATCGTGTAGGCCTCTGCTTGAGCTGGGTCTTGGATATTTGGTTCATTTAGAA
GTTCCTGTATTCCTAATAGGATCTGTTTGATTGTGATGGCTGGCCTCCAGTCCTTGTCCTCCTCTAAGAT
GGACAGGCACACTGTCCCCGAAGGGTACACATTCGGGTGAAATAATGGTGGTTCGAATTTACATTTTGGT
GGCGAAGATGGATAATCATCTTTGAAAAGCATCCGTAGTTTAAACAAGCCTCCTTCCCACGGAGTCCCTT
TCTTTCCCGGAATGGCGCACTCCCAGTTCATGAGGTTCATCGTGCCATCGGGATTTTTTGTTGGGACAGC
CACGAAACCAAATGGGTGGTCTTTCCTCCATGCTTTCCTCTCCTGGGCGAGTCTGCTGAGGGCGATCCCC
GACATGGATGCTAAGCTTAGACCGGTGAGGCCAGTAGCGTGGCTGACGAACCCGTTCGTGATAAACGCGT
GGTCTGCCGTGTCGACACGAAGGCTATACACCGGCTGCACGCCGGCGTCGGTGACACTGGCGACTTTCGC
GTAGTAGAACCGCCCGTCGGTCAGCTCGTCGGCGATAGCTTGGGCGTCCGGGTCTCGGTGGTGTGCTTCC
AAGAAACGCACCAGTCCAGGGACGCCGACTGTGTAGGTTGTGGGCGCAAATTCGGGTTTCCCGCGGGCAA
AACCTGCACAGTCGACGCTGAATGCGCTGCGTTGAATCACCGCGTAATCGCCCGGCTTGATTTCGTCGAT
CAGCTTCCACAGCAGGGTCGGCACCC
